Addgene plasmid #60721: pTSara-N
Purpose: Expresses the N-terminal fragment of split T7 RNAP split a position 179. Insert is driven by PBAD. Contains a constitutive araC ORF
Depositing lab: Matthew Bennett. Depositing organization: Rice University. Publication: Library of synthetic transcriptional AND gates built with split T7 RNA polymerase mutants. Shis DL, Bennett MR. Proc Natl Acad Sci U S A. 2013 Mar 26;110(13):5028-33. doi: 10.1073/pnas.1220157110. Epub 2013 Mar 11. PubMed 23479654.
Backbone
  Vector backbone: pBAD33
  Backbone size w/o insert (bp): 5500
  Total vector size (bp): 6040
  Modifications to backbone: Arabinose inducible ORF driving expression of the N-terminal fragment of T7 RNAP split between position 179-180
  Vector type: Bacterial Expression, Synthetic Biology
Growth in bacteria
  Bacterial resistance: Chloramphenicol, 25 μg/mL
  Growth temperature: 37°C
  Growth strain: DH10B
  Copy number: High Copy
Gene/Insert
  Gene/Insert name: Residues 1-179 of T7 RNAP
  Species: Synthetic; T7 Phage
  Insert size (bp): 540
  Mutation: Only amino acids 1-179 of T7 RNAP
  GenBank ID: GI:216012
  Promoter: PBAD
  Cloning method: Ligation Independent Cloning
  Sequencing primers: 5′ cacggcagaaaagtcctaggacattgattatttgcacggcgtcacac
Terms and licenses: Academic/Nonprofit Terms; Industry Terms: Not Available to Industry
How to cite: pTSara-N was a gift from Matthew Bennett (Addgene plasmid # 60721 ; http://n2t.net/addgene:60721 ; RRID:Addgene_60721)
