[The description below was written by a language model from this plasmid's Addgene catalogue record and pLannotate feature annotations shown in this document.]
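Description:
pTSara-N is a bacterial expression plasmid for synthetic biology, built on the pBAD33 backbone (about 6 kb in total). It produces the N-terminal fragment of a split T7 RNA polymerase in E. coli. It is selected with chloramphenicol through a cat gene driven by its own promoter. The only complete plasmid replication origin annotated is p15A, which is compatible with ColE1-type plasmids. The catalogue lists the plasmid as high copy, whereas p15A is generally described as medium copy. An f1 phage origin is also present. The feature table additionally shows partial matches to β-lactamase, the tetracycline resistance gene and its promoter, IS1, and ColE1 and RSF origins. These appear to be non-functional backbone remnants, as does a short mTurquoise-like hit.

The payload is a roughly 540 bp open reading frame encoding residues 1–179 of T7 RNA polymerase, with the enzyme split between positions 179 and 180. It sits downstream of the araBAD (PBAD) promoter and is followed by a T7Te terminator and the rrnB T1 and T2 terminators. The araC regulator gene is carried on the same plasmid, transcribed divergently from PBAD, so expression of the fragment responds to L-arabinose.

The N-terminal fragment is one half of a split polymerase, intended to be paired with a complementary C-terminal fragment supplied from a separate construct. That partner is not described in this record. Placing the two halves under different inducible promoters makes transcription from a T7 promoter depend on both inputs. This matches the associated work, which used split T7 RNA polymerase mutants to build transcriptional AND gates.
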