Features (pLannotate 1.2.2; 20 found; start..end, strand, type, name):
     96..974     -  CDS            araC: L-arabinose regulatory protein; araC
   1001..1285    +  promoter       araBAD promoter: araBAD; promoter of the L-arabinose operon of E. coli; the araC regulatory gene is transcribed in the opposite direction (Guzman et al., 1995)
   1347..1883    +  CDS            RPOL_BPT7 (fragment): Experimental evidence at protein level: Swiss-Prot protein existence level 1. Highly processive DNA-dependent RNA polymerase that catalyzes the transcription of class II and class III viral genes. Recognizes a specific promoter sequence and enters first into an 'abortive phase' where very short transcripts are synthesized and released before proceeding to the processive transcription of long RNA chains. Unwinds the double-stranded DNA to expose the coding strand for templating. Participates in the initiation of viral DNA replication presumably by making primers accessible to the DNA polymerase
   1939..1966    +  terminator     T7Te terminator: phage T7 early transcription terminator
   2046..2120    -  CDS            mTurquoise-146G (fragment): mTurquoise-146G is a fluorescent protein published in 2012, derived from Aequorea victoria. It is reported to be a monomer.
   2134..2249    +  ncRNA          5S rRNA: Accession: RF00001 - 5S ribosomal RNA
   2253..2339    +  terminator     rrnB T1 terminator: Escherichia coli rrnB; transcription terminator T1 from the E. coli rrnB gene
   2431..2458    +  terminator     rrnB T2 terminator: transcription terminator T2 from the E. coli rrnB gene
   2477..2568    +  promoter       AmpR promoter: bla
   2569..2684    +  CDS            AmpR (fragment): β-lactamase; bla; confers resistance to ampicillin, carbenicillin, and related antibiotics
   2685..2979    +  CDS            bla(M) (fragment): β-lactamase lacking the signal sequence; bla(M); allows cytosolic expression of β-lactamase
   3022..3477    +  rep_origin     f1 ori (sequence partly withheld): f1 bacteriophage origin of replication; arrow indicates direction of (+) strand synthesis
   3588..3821    +  rep_origin     ori (fragment): high-copy-number ColE1/pMB1/pBR322/pUC origin of replication
   4032..4691    -  CDS            CmR: chloramphenicol acetyltransferase; cat; confers resistance to chloramphenicol
   4692..4794    -  promoter       cat promoter: promoter of the E. coli cat gene encoding chloramphenicol acetyltransferase
   4915..5058    +  mobile_element IS1 (fragment): prokaryotic transposable element IS1
   5177..5232    -  rep_origin     RSF ori (fragment): Plasmids containing the RSF 1030 origin of replication can be propagated in E. coli cells that contain additional plasmids with compatible origins.
   5320..5865    -  rep_origin     p15A ori: Plasmids containing the medium-copy-number p15A origin of replication can be propagated in E. coli cells that contain a second plasmid with the ColE1 origin.
   5898..6018    -  CDS            TcR (fragment): tetracycline efflux protein; tet; confers resistance to tetracycline
   6028..6       +  promoter       tet promoter (fragment) (across the origin): E. coli promoter for tetracycline efflux protein gene
>Addgene plasmid #60721 | pTSara-N | depositor full sequence | sequence record 97707 | pTSara-N sequence 6040 bps
ATCGATGCATAATGTGCCTGTCAAATGGACGAAGCAGGGATTCTGCAAACCCTATGCTACTCCGTCAAGC
CGTCAATTGTCTGATTCGTTACCAATTATGACAACTTGACGGCTACATCATTCACTTTTTCTTCACAACC
GGCACGGAACTCGCTCGGGCTGGCCCCGGTGCATTTTTTAAATACCCGCGAGAAATAGAGTTGATCGTCA
AAACCAACATTGCGACCGACGGTGGCGATAGGCATCCGGGTGGTGCTCAAAAGCAGCTTCGCCTGGCTGA
TACGTTGGTCCTCGCGCCAGCTTAAGACGCTAATCCCTAACTGCTGGCGGAAAAGATGTGACAGACGCGA
CGGCGACAAGCAAACATGCTGTGCGACGCTGGCGATATCAAAATTGCTGTCTGCCAGGTGATCGCTGATG
TACTGACAAGCCTCGCGTACCCGATTATCCATCGGTGGATGGAGCGACTCGTTAATCGCTTCCATGCGCC
GCAGTAACAATTGCTCAAGCAGATTTATCGCCAGCAGCTCCGAATAGCGCCCTTCCCCTTGCCCGGCGTT
AATGATTTGCCCAAACAGGTCGCTGAAATGCGGCTGGTGCGCTTCATCCGGGCGAAAGAACCCCGTATTG
GCAAATATTGACGGCCAGTTAAGCCATTCATGCCAGTAGGCGCGCGGACGAAAGTAAACCCACTGGTGAT
ACCATTCGCGAGCCTCCGGATGACGACCGTAGTGATGAATCTCTCCTGGCGGGAACAGCAAAATATCACC
CGGTCGGCAAACAAATTCTCGTCCCTGATTTTTCACCACCCCCTGACCGCGAATGGTGAGATTGAGAATA
TAACCTTTCATTCCCAGCGGTCGGTCGATAAAAAAATCGAGATAACCGTTGGCCTCAATCGGCGTTAAAC
CCGCCACCAGATGGGCATTAAACGAGTATCCCGGCAGCAGGGGATCATTTTGCGCTTCAGCCATACTTTT
CATACTCCCGCCATTCAGAGAAGAAACCAATTGTCCATATTGCATCAGACATTGCCGTCACTGCGTCTTT
TACTGGCTCTTCTCGCTAACCAAACCGGTAACCCCGCTTATTAAAAGCATTCTGTAACAAAGCGGGACCA
AAGCCATGACAAAAACGCGTAACAAAAGTGTCTATAATCACGGCAGAAAAGTCCACATTGATTATTTGCA
CGGCGTCACACTTTGCTATGCCATAGCATTTTTATCCATAAGATTAGCGGATCCTACCTGACGCTTTTTA
TCGCAACTCTCTACTGTTTCTCCATACCCGTTTTTTTGGGCTAGCGAGCTCTAGAAAGACTTACTTAATA
ACATTCTTTTTCTAATATGAACACGATTAACATCGCTAAGAACGACTTCTCTGACATCGAACTGGCTGCT
ATCCCGTTCAACACTCTGGCTGACCATTACGGTGAGCGTTTAGCTCGCGAACAGTTGGCCCTTGAGCATG
AGTCTTACGAGATGGGTGAAGCACGCTTCCGCAAGATGTTTGAGCGTCAACTTAAAGCTGGTGAGGTTGC
GGATAACGCTGCCGCCAAGCCTCTCATCACTACCCTACTCCCTAAGATGATTGCACGCATCAACGACTGG
TTTGAGGAAGTGAAAGCTAAGCGCGGCAAGCGCCCGACAGCCTTCCAGTTCCTGCAAGAAATCAAGCCGG
AAGCCGTAGCGTACATCACCATTAAGACCACTCTGGCTTGCCTAACCAGTGCTGACAATACAACCGTTCA
GGCTGTAGCAAGCGCAATCGGTCGGGCCATTGAGGACGAGGCTCGCTTCGGTCGTATCCGTGACCTTGAA
GCTAAGCACTTCAAGAAAAACGTTGAGGAACAACTCAACAAGCGCGTAGGGCACGTCTACAAGTAATGTC
TAACAATTCGTTCAAGCCGACGGATATCGAGCTGGCTTGGATCACACTGGCTCACCTTCGGGTGGGCCTT
TCTGCGTTTATATACTAGAGAGAGAATATAAAAAGCCAGATTATTAATCCGGCTTTTTTATTATTTTGGC
TCGTGTTGAAATCGCGATGTTGTGTCTAATTTTGAAGTTAACTTTGATTCCATTCTTTTGTTTGTCTGCC
AGAACGCAGAAGCGGTCTGATAAAACAGAATTTGCCTGGCGGCAGTAGCGCGGTGGTCCCACCTGACCCC
ATGCCGAACTCAGAAGTGAAACGCCGTAGCGCCGATGGTAGTGTGGGGTCTCCCCATGCGAGAGTAGGGA
ACTGCCAGGCATCAAATAAAACGAAAGGCTCAGTCGAAAGACTGGGCCTTTCGTTTTATCTGTTGTTTGT
CGGTGAACGCTCTCCTGAGTAGGACAAATCCGCCGGGAGCGGATTTGAACGTTGCGAAGCAACGGCCCGG
AGGGTGGCGGGCAGGACGCCCGCCATAAACTGCCAGGCATCAAATTAAGCAGAAGGCCATCCTGACGGAT
GGCCTTTTTGCGTTTCTACAAACTCTTTTGTTTATTTTTCTAAATACATTCAAATATGTATCCGCTCATG
AGACAATAACCCTGATAAATGCTTCAATAATATTGAAAAAGGAAGAGTATGAGTATTCAACATTTCCGTG
TCGCCCTTATTCCCTTTTTTGCGGCATTTTGCCTTCCTGTTTTTGCTCACCCAGAAACGCTGGTGAAAGT
AAAAGATGCTGAAGATCAGTTGGGGCAAACTATTAACTGGCGAACTACTTACTCTAGCTTCCCGGCAACA
ATTAATAGACTGGATGGAGGCGGATAAAGTTGCAGGACCACTTCTGCGCTCGGCCCTTCCGGCTGGCTGG
TTTATTGCTGATAAATCTGGAGCCGGTGAGCGTGGGTCTCGCGGTATCATTGCAGCACTGGGGCCAGATG
GTAAGCCCTCCCGTATCGTAGTTATCTACACGACGGGGAGTCAGGCAACTATGGATGAACGAAATAGACA
GATCGCTGAGATAGGTGCCTCACTGATTAAGCATTGGTAACTGTCAGACCAAGTTTACTCATATATACTT
TAGATTGATT
[125 nt withheld, positions 3021-3145]
C
[141 nt withheld, positions 3147-3287]
CCTTTGACGTTGGAGTCCACGTTCTTTAATAGTGGACTCTTGTTCCAAACTTGAACAACACTCAACCCTA
TCTCGGGCTATTCTTTTGATTTATAAGGGATTTTGCCGATTTCGGCCTATTGGTTAAAAAATGAGCTGAT
TTAACAAAAATTTAACGCGAATTTTAACAAAATATTAACGTTTACAATTTAAAAGGATCTAGGTGAAGAT
CCTTTTTGATAATCTCATGACCAAAATCCCTTAACGTGAGTTTTCGTTCCACTGAGCGTCAGACCCCGTA
GAAAAGATCAAAGGATCTTCTTGAGATCCTTTTTTTCTGCGCGTAATCTGCTGCTTGCAAACAAAAAAAC
CACCGCTACCAGCGGTGGTTTGTTTGCCGGATCAAGAGCTACCAACTCTTTTTCCGAAGGTAACTGGCTT
CAGCAGAGCGCAGATACCAAATACTGTCCTTCTAGTGTAGCCGTAGTTAGGCCACCACTTCAAGAACTCT
GTAGCACCGCCTACATACCTCGCTCTGCTAATCCTGTTACCAGTCAGGCATTTGAGAAGCACACGGTCAC
ACTGCTTCCGGTAGTCAATAAACCGGTAAACCAGCAATAGACATAAGCGGCTATTTAACGACCCTGCCCT
GAACCGACGACCGGGTCGAATTTGCTTTCGAATTTCTGCCATTCATCCGCTTATTATCACTTATTCAGGC
GTAGCACCAGGCGTTTAAGGGCACCAATAACTGCCTTAAAAAAATTACGCCCCGCCCTGCCACTCATCGC
AGTACTGTTGTAATTCATTAAGCATTCTGCCGACATGGAAGCCATCACAGACGGCATGATGAACCTGAAT
CGCCAGCGGCATCAGCACCTTGTCGCCTTGCGTATAATATTTGCCCATGGTGAAAACGGGGGCGAAGAAG
TTGTCCATATTGGCCACGTTTAAATCAAAACTGGTGAAACTCACCCAGGGATTGGCTGAGACGAAAAACA
TATTCTCAATAAACCCTTTAGGGAAATAGGCCAGGTTTTCACCGTAACACGCCACATCTTGCGAATATAT
GTGTAGAAACTGCCGGAAATCGTCGTGGTATTCACTCCAGAGCGATGAAAACGTTTCAGTTTGCTCATGG
AAAACGGTGTAACAAGGGTGAACACTATCCCATATCACCAGCTCACCGTCTTTCATTGCCATACGGAATT
CCGGATGAGCATTCATCAGGCGGGCAAGAATGTGAATAAAGGCCGGATAAAACTTGTGCTTATTTTTCTT
TACGGTCTTTAAAAAGGCCGTAATATCCAGCTGAACGGTCTGGTTATAGGTACATTGAGCAACTGACTGA
AATGCCTCAAAATGTTCTTTACGATGCCATTGGGATATATCAACGGTGGTATATCCAGTGATTTTTTTCT
CCATTTTAGCTTCCTTAGCTCCTGAAAATCTCGATAACTCAAAAAATACGCCCGGTAGTGATCTTATTTC
ATTATGGTGAAAGTTGGAACCTCTTACGTGCCGATCAACGTCTCATTTTCGCCAAAAGTTGGCCCAGGGC
TTCCCGGTATCAACAGGGACACCAGGATTTATTTATTCTGCGAAGTGATCTTCCGTCACAGGTATTTATT
CGGCGCAAAGTGCGTCGGGTGATGCTGCCAACTTACTGATTTAGTGTATGATGGTGTTTTTGAGGTGCTC
CAGTGGCTTCTGTTTCTATCAGCTGTCCCTCCTGTTCAGCTACTGACGGGGTGGTGCGTAACGGCAAAAG
CACCGCCGGACATCAGCGCTAGCGGAGTGTATACTGGCTTACTATGTTGGCACTGATGAGGGTGTCAGTG
AAGTGCTTCATGTGGCAGGAGAAAAAAGGCTGCACCGGTGCGTCAGCAGAATATGTGATACAGGATATAT
TCCGCTTCCTCGCTCACTGACTCGCTACGCTCGGTCGTTCGACTGCGGCGAGCGGAAATGGCTTACGAAC
GGGGCGGAGATTTCCTGGAAGATGCCAGGAAGATACTTAACAGGGAAGTGAGAGGGCCGCGGCAAAGCCG
TTTTTCCATAGGCTCCGCCCCCCTGACAAGCATCACGAAATCTGACGCTCAAATCAGTGGTGGCGAAACC
CGACAGGACTATAAAGATACCAGGCGTTTCCCCCTGGCGGCTCCCTCGTGCGCTCTCCTGTTCCTGCCTT
TCGGTTTACCGGTGTCATTCCGCTGTTATGGCCGCGTTTGTCTCATTCCACGCCTGACACTCAGTTCCGG
GTAGGCAGTTCGCTCCAAGCTGGACTGTATGCACGAACCCCCCGTTCAGTCCGACCGCTGCGCCTTATCC
GGTAACTATCGTCTTGAGTCCAACCCGGAAAGACATGCAAAAGCACCACTGGCAGCAGCCACTGGTAATT
GATTTAGAGGAGTTAGTCTTGAAGTCATGCGCCGGTTAAGGCTAAACTGAAAGGACAAGTTTTGGTGACT
GCGCTCCTCCAAGCCAGTTACCTCGGTTCAAAGAGTTGGTAGCTCAGAGAACCTTCGAAAAACCGCCCTG
CAAGGCGGTTTTTTCGTTTTCAGAGCAAGAGATTACGCGCAGACCAAAACGATCTCAAGAAGATCATCTT
ATTAATCAGATAAAATATTTGCTCATGAGCCCGAAGTGGCGAGCCCGATCTTCCCCATCGGTGATGTCGG
CGATATAGGCGCCAGCAACCGCACCTGTGGCGCCGGTGATGCCGGCCACGATGCGTCCGGCGTAGAGGAT
CTGCTCATGTTTGACAGCTTATC
