>Addgene plasmid #60721 | pTSara-N | addgene partial sequence | sequence record 99381 | pBAD-R2 5'-ggagaaacagtagagagttgcg-3'
TAATCCCTAACTGCTGGCGGAAAAGATGTGACAGACGCGACGGCGACAAGCAAACATGCTGTGCGACGCT
GGCGATATCAAAATTGCTGTCTGCCAGGTGATCGCTGATGTACTGACAAGCCTCGCGTACCCGATTATCC
ATCGGTGGATGGAGCGACTCGTTAATCGCTTCCATGCGCCGCAGTAACAATTGCTCAAGCAGATTTATCG
CCAGCAGCTCCGAATAGCGCCCTTCCCCTTGCCCGGCGTTAATGATTTGCCCAAACAGGTCGCTGAAATG
CGGCTGGTGCGCTTCATCCGGGCGAAAGAACCCCGTATTGGCAAATATTGACGGCCAGTTAAGCCATTCA
TGCCAGTAGGCGCGCGGACGAAAGTAAACCCACTGGTGATACCATTCGCGAGCCTCCGGATGACGACCGT
AGTGATGAATCTCTCCTGGCGGGAACAGCAAAATATCACCCGGTCGGCAAACAAATTCTCGTCCCTGATT
TTTCACCACCCCCTGACCGCGAATGGTGAGATTGAGAATATAACCTTTCATTCCCAGCGGTCGGTCGATA
AAAAAATCGAGATAACCGTTGGCCTCAATCGGCGTTAAACCCGCCACCAGATGGGCATTAAACGAGTATC
CCGGCAGCAGGGGATCATTTTGCGCTTCAGCCATACTTTTCATACTCCCGCCATTCAGAGAAGAAACCAA
TTGTCCATATTGCATCAGACATTGCCGTCACTGCGTCTTTTACTGGCTCTTCTCGCTAACCAAACCGGTA
ACCCCGCTTATTAAAAGCATTCTGTAACAAAGCGGGACCAAAGCCATGACAAAAACGCGTAACAAAAGTG
TCTATAATCACGGCAGAAAAGTCCACATTGATTATTTGCACGGCGTCACACTTTGCTATGCCATAGCATT
TTTATCCATAAGATTAGCGG
