>Addgene plasmid #60721 | pTSara-N | addgene partial sequence | sequence record 99383 | pBRrevBam 5'-GGTGATGTCGGCGATATAGG-3'
GGCGCCGGTGATGCCGGCCACGATGCGTCCGGCGTAGAGGATCTGCTCATGTTTGACAGCTTATCATCGA
TGCATAATGTGCCTGTCAAATGGACGAAGCAGGGATTCTGCAAACCCTATGCTACTCCGTCAAGCCGTCA
ATTGTCTGATTCGTTACCAATTATGACAACTTGACGGCTACATCATTCACTTTTTCTTCACAACCGGCAC
GGAACTCGCTCGGGCTGGCCCCGGTGCATTTTTTAAATACCCGCGAGAAATAGAGTTGATCGTCAAAACC
AACATTGCGACCGACGGTGGCGATAGGCATCCGGGTGGTGCTCAAAAGCAGCTTCGCCTGGCTGATACGT
TGGTCCTCGCGCCAGCTTAAGACGCTAATCCCTAACTGCTGGCGGAAAAGATGTGACAGACGCGACGGCG
ACAAGCAAACATGCTGTGCGACGCTGGCGATATCAAAATTGCTGTCTGCCAGGTGATCGCTGATGTACTG
ACAAGCCTCGCGTACCCGATTATCCATCGGTGGATGGAGCGACTCGTTAATCGCTTCCATGCGCCGCAGT
AACAATTGCTCAAGCAGATTTATCGCCAGCAGCTCCGAATAGCGCCCTTCCCCTTGCCCGGCGTTAATGA
TTTGCCCAAACAGGTCGCTGAAATGCGGCTGGTGCGCTTCATCCGGGCGAAAGAACCCCGTATTGGCAAA
TATTGACGGCCAGTTAAGCCATTCATGCCAGTAGGCGCGCGGACGAAAGTAAACCCACTGGTGATACCAT
TCGCGAGCCTCCGGATGACGACCGTAGTGATGAATCTCTCCTGGCGGGAACAGC
