>Addgene plasmid #60721 | pTSara-N | addgene partial sequence | sequence record 99384 | pBAD-F 5'-ATGCCATAGCATTTTTATCC-3'
ATCGCAACTCTCTACTGTTTCTCCATACCCGTTTTTTTGGGCTAGCGAGCTCTAGAAAGACTTACTTAAT
AACATTCTTTTTCTAATATGAACACGATTAACATCGCTAAGAACGACTTCTCTGACATCGAACTGGCTGC
TATCCCGTTCAACACTCTGGCTGACCATTACGGTGAGCGTTTAGCTCGCGAACAGTTGGCCCTTGAGCAT
GAGTCTTACGAGATGGGTGAAGCACGCTTCCGCAAGATGTTTGAGCGTCAACTTAAAGCTGGTGAGGTTG
CGGATAACGCTGCCGCCAAGCCTCTCATCACTACCCTACTCCCTAAGATGATTGCACGCATCAACGACTG
GTTTGAGGAAGTGAAAGCTAAGCGCGGCAAGCGCCCGACAGCCTTCCAGTTCCTGCAAGAAATCAAGCCG
GAAGCCGTAGCGTACATCACCATTAAGACCACTCTGGCTTGCCTAACCAGTGCTGACAATACAACCGTTC
AGGCTGTAGCAAGCGCAATCGGTCGGGCCATTGAGGACGAGGCTCGCTTCGGTCGTATCCGTGACCTTGA
AGCTAAGCACTTCAAGAAAAACGTTGAGGAACAACTCAACAAGCGCGTAGGGCACGTCTACAAGTAATGT
CTAACAATTCGTTCAAGCCGACGGATATCGAGCTGGCTTGGATCACACTGGCTCACCTTCGGGTGGGCCT
TTCTGCGTTTATATACTAGAGAGAGAATATAAAAAGCCAGATTATTAATCCGGCTTTTTTATTATTTTGG
CTCGTGTTGAAATCGCGATGTTGTGTCTAATTTTGAAGTTAACTTTGATTCCATTCTTTTGTTTGTCTGC
CAGAACGCAGAAGC
