>Addgene plasmid #60721 | pTSara-N | addgene partial sequence | sequence record 99385 | AbChat-2 5'-CCAGGCAAATTCTGTTTTATCAGACC-3'
GGGCTAGCGAGCTCTAGAAAGACTTACTTAATAACATTCTTTTTCTAATATGAACACGATTAACATCGCT
AAGAACGACTTCTCTGACATCGAACTGGCTGCTATCCCGTTCAACACTCTGGCTGACCATTACGGTGAGC
GTTTAGCTCGCGAACAGTTGGCCCTTGAGCATGAGTCTTACGAGATGGGTGAAGCACGCTTCCGCAAGAT
GTTTGAGCGTCAACTTAAAGCTGGTGAGGTTGCGGATAACGCTGCCGCCAAGCCTCTCATCACTACCCTA
CTCCCTAAGATGATTGCACGCATCAACGACTGGTTTGAGGAAGTGAAAGCTAAGCGCGGCAAGCGCCCGA
CAGCCTTCCAGTTCCTGCAAGAAATCAAGCCGGAAGCCGTAGCGTACATCACCATTAAGACCACTCTGGC
TTGCCTAACCAGTGCTGACAATACAACCGTTCAGGCTGTAGCAAGCGCAATCGGTCGGGCCATTGAGGAC
GAGGCTCGCTTCGGTCGTATCCGTGACCTTGAAGCTAAGCACTTCAAGAAAAACGTTGAGGAACAACTCA
ACAAGCGCGTAGGGCACGTCTACAAGTAATGTCTAACAATTCGTTCAAGCCGACGGATATCGAGCTGGCT
TGGATCACACTGGCTCACCTTCGGGTGGGCCTTTCTGCGTTTATATACTAGAGAGAGAATATAAAAAGCC
AGATTATTAATCCGGCTTTTTTATTATTTTGGCTCGTGTTGAAATCGCGATGTTGTGTCTAATTTTGAAG
TTAACTTTGATTCCATTC
